Addgene plasmid #66944: pCAS9-mCherry-HIST1H4C
Purpose: CRISPaint target selector HIST1H4C
Depositing lab: Veit Hornung. Depositing organization: Universitaetsklinikum Bonn. Publication: CRISPaint allows modular base-specific gene tagging using a ligase-4-dependent mechanism. Schmid-Burgk JL, Honing K, Ebert TS, Hornung V. Nat Commun. 2016 Jul 28;7:12338. doi: 10.1038/ncomms12338. PubMed 27465542.
Backbone
  Vector backbone: pCAS9-mCherry
  Backbone manufacturer: Hornung Lab
Growth in bacteria
  Bacterial resistance: Ampicillin, 100 μg/mL
  Growth temperature: 30°C
  Growth strain: DH10B
  Copy number: High Copy
Gene/Insert
  Gene/Insert name: gRNA HIST1H4C
  gRNA/shRNA sequence: GGGCGCACTCTGTATGGCTTNGG
  Species: H. sapiens (human)
Terms and licenses: Academic/Nonprofit Terms; Industry Terms: Not Available to Industry
Depositor comments: please check ip situation sequence with: tacgatacaaggctgttagagag
How to cite: pCAS9-mCherry-HIST1H4C was a gift from Veit Hornung (Addgene plasmid # 66944 ; http://n2t.net/addgene:66944 ; RRID:Addgene_66944)
