[The description below was written by a language model from this plasmid's Addgene catalogue record and pLannotate feature annotations shown in this document.]
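Description:
pCAS9-mCherry-HIST1H4C is an all-in-one CRISPR/Cas9 expression plasmid of about 10 kb that serves as the "target selector" component of the CRISPaint gene-tagging system, here directed at the human histone gene HIST1H4C. It is built on the pCAS9-mCherry backbone. The feature table shows this backbone to have a gammaretroviral architecture: Moloney murine leukemia virus LTRs flank the payload, and a fragment of the MESV Ψ packaging signal and a truncated gag segment lie downstream of the 5' LTR. The record does not say whether the plasmid is meant to be packaged into virus or simply transfected. In bacteria it is maintained at high copy from a ColE1/pUC-type origin and selected with ampicillin through the β-lactamase gene and its native promoter.

Two expression units sit between the LTRs. A human U6 RNA polymerase III promoter drives a single guide RNA made up of the HIST1H4C-specific spacer joined to the Streptococcus pyogenes gRNA scaffold. Downstream, the CMV immediate-early enhancer and promoter drive an mCherry coding sequence, preceded by a fragment of a 3xFLAG tag, and then S. pyogenes Cas9. The annotation does not identify the short segment linking mCherry and Cas9, so it is unclear whether they form a direct fusion or are separated by a cleavage peptide. In either case, red fluorescence marks cells that express the nuclease.

In the CRISPaint approach, a target selector cuts the chosen genomic locus so that a separately supplied donor tag can be inserted there by a ligase-4-dependent, non-homologous end-joining mechanism. This plasmid is therefore used to open HIST1H4C in human cells for modular tagging of the endogenous gene.
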