Features (pLannotate 1.2.2; 17 found; start..end, strand, type, name):
      8..477     +  LTR            LTR: long terminal repeat from Moloney murine leukemia virus
    621..879     +  misc_feature   MESV Ψ (fragment): packaging signal of murine embryonic stem cell virus
    946..1362    +  CDS            gag (truncated): truncated Moloney murine leukemia virus (MMLV) gag gene lacking the start codon
   1373..1613    +  promoter       U6 promoter: RNA polymerase III promoter for human U6 snRNA
   1642..1717    +  misc_RNA       gRNA scaffold: guide RNA scaffold for the Streptococcus pyogenes CRISPR/Cas9 system
   1834..2137    +  enhancer       CMV enhancer: human cytomegalovirus immediate early enhancer
   2138..2341    +  promoter       CMV promoter: human cytomegalovirus (CMV) immediate early promoter
   2337..2370    +  LTR            5' LTR (truncated) (fragment): truncated 5' long terminal repeat (LTR) from HIV-1
   2411..2435    +  CDS            3xFLAG (fragment): three tandem FLAG® epitope tags
   2435..3139    +  CDS            mCherry: mCherry is a basic (constitutively fluorescent) red fluorescent protein published in 2004, derived from Discosoma sp.. It is reported to be a very rapidly-maturing monomer with low acid sensitivity.
   3218..7321    +  CDS            cas9: CAS9_STRP1 - Also known as csn1 From Streptococcus pyogenes serotype M1.
   7411..7532    +  LTR            3' LTR (ΔU3) (fragment): self-inactivating 3' long terminal repeat (LTR) from Moloney murine leukemia virus
   7533..8002    +  LTR            LTR: long terminal repeat from Moloney murine leukemia virus
   8068..8120    -  CDS            lacI (fragment): lac repressor; lacI; The lac repressor binds to the lac operator to inhibit transcription in E. coli. This inhibition can be relieved by adding lactose or isopropyl-β-D-thiogalactopyranoside (IPTG).
   8303..8891    -  rep_origin     ori: high-copy-number ColE1/pMB1/pBR322/pUC origin of replication
   9051..9911    -  CDS            AmpR: β-lactamase; bla; confers resistance to ampicillin, carbenicillin, and related antibiotics
   9912..10016   -  promoter       AmpR promoter: bla
>Addgene plasmid #66944 | pCAS9-mCherry-HIST1H4C | addgene full sequence | sequence record 311027 | Addgene NGS Result
CTGCAGCCTGAATATGGGCCAAACAGGATATCTGTGGTAAGCAGTTCCTGCCCCGGCTCAGGGCCAAGAA
CAGATGGAACAGCTGAATATGGGCCAAACAGGATATCTGTGGTAAGCAGTTCCTGCCCCGGCTCAGGGCC
AAGAACAGATGGTCCCCAGATGCGGTCCAGCCCTCAGCAGTTTCTAGAGAACCATCAGATGTTTCCAGGG
TGCCCCAAGGACCTGAAATGACCCTGTGCCTTATTTGAACTAACCAATCAGTTCGCTTCTCGCTTCTGTT
CGCGCGCTTCTGCTCCCCGAGCTCAATAAAAGAGCCCACAACCCCTCACTCGGGGCGCCAGTCCTCCGAT
TGACTGAGTCGCCCGGGTACCCGTGTATCCAATAAACCCTCTTGCAGTTGCATCCGACTTGTGGTCTCGC
TGTTCCTTGGGAGGGTCTCCTCTGAGTGATTGACTACCCGTCAGCGGGGGTCTTTCATTTGGGGGCTCGT
CCGGGATCGGGAGACCCCTGCCCAGGGACCACCGACCCACCACCGGGAGGCAAGCTGGCCAGCAACTTAT
CTGTGTCTGTCCGATTGTCTAGTGTCTATGACTGATTTTATGCGCCTGCGTCGGTACTAGCTAGTTAGCT
AACTAGCTCTGTATCTGGCGGACCCGTGGTGGAACTGACGAGTTCTGAACACCCGGCCGCAACCCTGGGA
GACGTCCCAGGGACTTTGGGGGCCGTTTTTGTGGCCCGACCTGAGGAAGGGAGTCGATGTGGAATCCGAC
CCCGTCAGGATATGTGGTTCTGGTAGGAGACGAGAACCTAAAACAGTTCCCGCCTCCGTCTGAATTTTTG
CTTTCGGTTTGGAACCGAAGCCGCGCGTCTTGTCTGCTGCAGCGCTGCAGCATCGTTCTGTGTTGTCTCT
GTCTGACTGTGTTTCTGTATTTGTCTGAAAATTAGGGCCAGACTGTTACCACTCCCTTAAGTTTGACCTT
AGGTCACTGGAAAGATGTCGAGCGGATCGCTCACAACCAGTCGGTAGATGTCAAGAAGAGACGTTGGGTT
ACCTTCTGCTCTGCAGAATGGCCAACCTTTAACGTCGGATGGCCGCGAGACGGCACCTTTAACCGAGACC
TCATCACCCAGGTTAAGATCAAGGTCTTTTCACCTGGCCCGCATGGACACCCAGACCAGGTCCCCTACAT
CGTGACCTGGGAAGCCTTGGCTTTTGACCCCCCTCCCTGGGTCAAGCCCTTTGTACACCCTAAGCCTCCG
CCTCCTCTTCCTCCATCCGCCCCGTCTCTCCCCCTTGAACCTCCTCGTTCGACCCCGCCTCGATCCTCCC
TTTATCCAGCCCTCACTCCTTCTCTAGGCGCCGGCCGGATCCGAGGGCCTATTTCCCATGATTCCTTCAT
ATTTGCATATACGATACAAGGCTGTTAGAGAGATAATTGGAATTAATTTGACTGTAAACACAAAGATATT
AGTACAAAATACGTGACGTAGAAAGTAATAATTTCTTGGGTAGTTTGCAGTTTTAAAATTATGTTTTAAA
ATGGACTATCATATGCTTACCGTAACTTGAAAGTATTTCGATTTCTTGGCTTTATATATCTTGTGGAAAG
GACGAAACACCGGGCGCACTCTGTATGGCTTGTTTTAGAGCTAGAAATAGCAAGTTAAAATAAGGCTAGT
CCGTTATCAACTTGAAAAAGTGGCACCGAGTCGGTGCTTTTTTTCGAATTCCGATGTACGGGCCAGATAT
ACGCGTTGACATTGATTATTGTCTAGTTATTAATAGTAATCAATTACGGGGTCATTAGTTCATAGCCCAT
ATATGGAGTTCCGCGTTACATAACTTACGGTAAATGGCCCGCCTGGCTGACCGCCCAACGACCCCCGCCC
ATTGACGTCAATAATGACGTATGTTCCCATAGTAACGCCAATAGGGACTTTCCATTGACGTCAATGGGTG
GAGTATTTACGGTAAACTGCCCACTTGGCAGTACATCAAGTGTATCATATGCCAAGTACGCCCCCTATTG
ACGTCAATGACGGTAAATGGCCCGCCTGGCATTATGCCCAGTACATGACCTTATGGGACTTTCCTACTTG
GCAGTACATCTACGTATTAGTCATCGCTATTACCATGGTGATGCGGTTTTGGCAGTACATCAATGGGCGT
GGATAGCGGTTTGACTCACGGGGATTTCCAAGTCTCCACCCCATTGACGTCAATGGGAGTTTGTTTTGGC
ACCAAAATCAACGGGACTTTCCAAAATGTCGTAACAACTCCGCCCCATTGACGCAAATGGGCGGTAGGCG
TGTACGGTGGGAGGTCTATATAAGCAGAGCTCTCTGGCTAACTAGAGAACCCACTGCTTACTGGCTTATC
GAAATTAAGCTTCCGCGTACGGCCACCATGGATTATAAGGATGACGACGATAAGGTGAGCAAGGGCGAGG
AGGATAACATGGCCATCATCAAGGAGTTCATGCGCTTCAAGGTGCACATGGAGGGCTCCGTGAACGGCCA
CGAGTTCGAGATCGAGGGCGAGGGCGAGGGCCGCCCCTACGAGGGCACCCAGACCGCCAAGCTGAAGGTG
ACCAAGGGTGGCCCCCTGCCCTTCGCCTGGGACATCCTGTCCCCTCAGTTCATGTACGGCTCCAAGGCCT
ACGTGAAGCACCCCGCCGACATCCCCGACTACTTGAAGCTGTCCTTCCCCGAGGGCTTCAAGTGGGAGCG
CGTGATGAACTTCGAGGACGGCGGCGTGGTGACCGTGACCCAGGACTCCTCCCTGCAGGACGGCGAGTTC
ATCTACAAGGTGAAGCTGCGCGGCACCAACTTCCCCTCCGACGGCCCCGTAATGCAGAAGAAGACCATGG
GCTGGGAGGCCTCCTCCGAGCGGATGTACCCCGAGGACGGCGCCCTGAAGGGCGAGATCAAGCAGAGGCT
GAAGCTGAAGGACGGCGGCCACTACGACGCTGAGGTCAAGACCACCTACAAGGCCAAGAAGCCCGTGCAG
CTGCCCGGCGCCTACAACGTCAACATCAAGTTGGACATCACCTCCCACAACGAGGACTACACCATCGTGG
AACAGTACGAACGCGCCGAGGGCCGCCACTCCACCGGCGGCATGGACGAGCTGTACAAGGTCGCTACCAT
CGAGGGATCCGGAGAGGGCAGAGGAAGTCTGCTAACATGCGGTGACGTCGAGGAGAATCCTGGCCCAATG
GACAAGAAGTACAGCATCGGCCTGGACATCGGCACCAACAGCGTGGGCTGGGCCGTGATCACCGACGAGT
ACAAGGTGCCCAGCAAGAAGTTCAAGGTGCTGGGCAACACCGACCGCCACAGCATCAAGAAGAACCTGAT
CGGCGCCCTGCTGTTCGACAGCGGCGAGACCGCCGAGGCCACCCGCCTGAAGCGCACCGCCCGCCGCCGC
TACACCCGCCGCAAGAACCGCATCTGCTACCTGCAGGAGATCTTCAGCAACGAGATGGCCAAGGTGGACG
ACAGCTTCTTCCACCGCCTGGAGGAGAGCTTCCTGGTGGAGGAGGACAAGAAGCACGAGCGCCACCCCAT
CTTCGGCAACATCGTGGACGAGGTGGCCTACCACGAGAAGTACCCCACCATCTACCACCTGCGCAAGAAG
CTGGTGGACAGCACCGACAAGGCCGACCTGCGCCTGATCTACCTGGCCCTGGCCCACATGATCAAGTTCC
GCGGCCACTTCCTGATCGAGGGCGACCTGAACCCCGACAACAGCGACGTGGACAAGCTGTTCATCCAGCT
GGTGCAGACCTACAACCAGCTGTTCGAGGAGAACCCCATCAACGCCAGCGGCGTGGACGCCAAGGCCATC
CTGAGCGCCCGCCTGAGCAAGAGCCGCCGCCTGGAGAACCTGATCGCCCAGCTGCCCGGCGAGAAGAAGA
ACGGCCTGTTCGGCAACCTGATCGCCCTGAGCCTGGGCCTGACCCCCAACTTCAAGAGCAACTTCGACCT
GGCCGAGGACGCCAAGCTGCAGCTGAGCAAGGACACCTACGACGACGACCTGGACAACCTGCTGGCCCAG
ATCGGCGACCAGTACGCCGACCTGTTCCTGGCCGCCAAGAACCTGAGCGACGCCATCCTGCTGAGCGACA
TCCTGCGCGTGAACACCGAGATCACCAAGGCCCCCCTGAGCGCCAGCATGATCAAGCGCTACGACGAGCA
CCACCAGGACCTGACCCTGCTGAAGGCCCTGGTGCGCCAGCAGCTGCCCGAGAAGTACAAGGAGATCTTC
TTCGACCAGAGCAAGAACGGCTACGCCGGCTACATCGACGGCGGCGCCAGCCAGGAGGAGTTCTACAAGT
TCATCAAGCCCATCCTGGAGAAGATGGACGGCACCGAGGAGCTGCTGGTGAAGCTGAACCGCGAGGACCT
GCTGCGCAAGCAGCGCACCTTCGACAACGGCAGCATCCCCCACCAGATCCACCTGGGCGAGCTGCACGCC
ATCCTGCGCCGCCAGGAGGACTTCTACCCCTTCCTGAAGGACAACCGCGAGAAGATCGAGAAGATCCTGA
CCTTCCGCATCCCCTACTACGTCGGCCCCCTGGCCCGCGGCAACAGCCGCTTCGCCTGGATGACCCGCAA
GAGCGAGGAGACCATCACCCCCTGGAACTTCGAGGAGGTGGTGGACAAGGGCGCCAGCGCCCAGAGCTTC
ATCGAGCGCATGACCAACTTCGACAAGAACCTGCCCAACGAGAAGGTGCTGCCCAAGCACAGCCTGCTGT
ACGAGTACTTCACCGTGTACAACGAGCTGACCAAGGTGAAGTACGTGACCGAGGGCATGCGCAAGCCCGC
CTTCCTGAGCGGCGAGCAGAAGAAGGCCATCGTGGACCTGCTGTTCAAGACCAACCGCAAGGTGACCGTG
AAGCAGCTGAAGGAGGACTACTTCAAGAAGATCGAGTGCTTCGACAGCGTGGAGATCAGCGGCGTGGAGG
ACCGCTTCAACGCCAGCCTGGGCACCTACCACGACCTGCTGAAGATCATCAAGGACAAGGACTTCCTGGA
CAACGAGGAGAACGAGGACATCCTGGAGGACATCGTGCTGACCCTGACCCTGTTCGAGGACCGCGAGATG
ATCGAGGAGCGCCTGAAGACCTACGCCCACCTGTTCGACGACAAGGTGATGAAGCAGCTGAAGCGCCGCC
GCTACACCGGCTGGGGCCGCCTGAGCCGCAAGCTGATCAACGGCATCCGCGACAAGCAGAGCGGCAAGAC
CATCCTGGACTTCCTGAAGAGCGACGGCTTCGCCAACCGCAACTTCATGCAGCTGATCCACGACGACAGC
CTGACCTTCAAGGAGGACATCCAGAAGGCCCAGGTGAGCGGCCAGGGCGACAGCCTGCACGAGCACATCG
CCAACCTGGCCGGCAGCCCCGCCATCAAGAAGGGCATCCTGCAGACCGTGAAGGTGGTGGACGAGCTGGT
GAAGGTGATGGGCCGCCACAAGCCCGAGAACATCGTGATCGAGATGGCCCGCGAGAACCAGACCACCCAG
AAGGGCCAGAAGAACAGCCGCGAGCGCATGAAGCGCATCGAGGAGGGCATCAAGGAGCTGGGCAGCCAGA
TCCTGAAGGAGCACCCCGTGGAGAACACCCAGCTGCAGAACGAGAAGCTGTACCTGTACTACCTGCAGAA
CGGCCGCGACATGTACGTGGACCAGGAGCTGGACATCAACCGCCTGAGCGACTACGACGTGGACCACATC
GTGCCCCAGAGCTTCCTGAAGGACGACAGCATCGACAACAAGGTGCTGACCCGCAGCGACAAGAACCGCG
GCAAGAGCGACAACGTGCCCAGCGAGGAGGTGGTGAAGAAGATGAAGAACTACTGGCGCCAGCTGCTGAA
CGCCAAGCTGATCACCCAGCGCAAGTTCGACAACCTGACCAAGGCCGAGCGCGGCGGCCTGAGCGAGCTG
GACAAGGCCGGCTTCATCAAGCGCCAGCTGGTGGAGACCCGCCAGATCACCAAGCACGTGGCCCAGATCC
TGGACAGCCGCATGAACACCAAGTACGACGAGAACGACAAGCTGATCCGCGAGGTGAAGGTGATCACCCT
GAAGAGCAAGCTGGTGAGCGACTTCCGCAAGGACTTCCAGTTCTACAAGGTGCGCGAGATCAACAACTAC
CACCACGCCCACGACGCCTACCTGAACGCCGTGGTGGGCACCGCCCTGATCAAGAAGTACCCCAAGCTGG
AGAGCGAGTTCGTGTACGGCGACTACAAGGTGTACGACGTGCGCAAGATGATCGCCAAGAGCGAGCAGGA
GATCGGCAAGGCCACCGCCAAGTACTTCTTCTACAGCAACATCATGAACTTCTTCAAGACCGAGATCACC
CTGGCCAACGGCGAGATCCGCAAGCGCCCCCTGATCGAGACCAACGGCGAGACCGGCGAGATCGTGTGGG
ACAAGGGCCGCGACTTCGCCACCGTGCGCAAGGTGCTGAGCATGCCCCAGGTGAACATCGTGAAGAAGAC
CGAGGTGCAGACCGGCGGCTTCAGCAAGGAGAGCATCCTGCCCAAGCGCAACAGCGACAAGCTGATCGCC
CGCAAGAAGGACTGGGACCCCAAGAAGTACGGCGGCTTCGACAGCCCCACCGTGGCCTACAGCGTGCTGG
TGGTGGCCAAGGTGGAGAAGGGCAAGAGCAAGAAGCTGAAGAGCGTGAAGGAGCTGCTGGGCATCACCAT
CATGGAGCGCAGCAGCTTCGAGAAGAACCCCATCGACTTCCTGGAGGCCAAGGGCTACAAGGAGGTGAAG
AAGGACCTGATCATCAAGCTGCCCAAGTACAGCCTGTTCGAGCTGGAGAACGGCCGCAAGCGCATGCTGG
CCAGCGCCGGCGAGCTGCAGAAGGGCAACGAGCTGGCCCTGCCCAGCAAGTACGTGAACTTCCTGTACCT
GGCCAGCCACTACGAGAAGCTGAAGGGCAGCCCCGAGGACAACGAGCAGAAGCAGCTGTTCGTGGAGCAG
CACAAGCACTACCTGGACGAGATCATCGAGCAGATCAGCGAGTTCAGCAAGCGCGTGATCCTGGCCGACG
CCAACCTGGACAAGGTGCTGAGCGCCTACAACAAGCACCGCGACAAGCCCATCCGCGAGCAGGCCGAGAA
CATCATCCACCTGTTCACCCTGACCAACCTGGGCGCCCCCGCCGCCTTCAAGTACTTCGACACCACCATC
GACCGCAAGCGCTACACCAGCACCAAGGAGGTGCTGGACGCCACCCTGATCCACCAGAGCATCACCGGCC
TGTACGAGACCCGCATCGACCTGAGCCAGCTGGGCGGCGACAGCCGCGCCGACCCCAAGAAGAAGCGCAA
GGTGTGAGCGGCCGCATCGATAAAATAAAAGATTTTATTTAGTCTCCAGAAAAAGGGGGGAATGAAAGAC
CCCACCTGTAGGTTTGGCAAGCTAGCTTAAGTAACGCCATTTTGCAAGGCATGGAAAAATACATAACTGA
GAATAGAGAAGTTCAGATCAAGGTCAGGAACAGATGGAACAGCTGAATATGGGCCAAACAGGATATCTGT
GGTAAGCAGTTCCTGCCCCGGCTCAGGGCCAAGAACAGATGGAACAGCTGAATATGGGCCAAACAGGATA
TCTGTGGTAAGCAGTTCCTGCCCCGGCTCAGGGCCAAGAACAGATGGTCCCCAGATGCGGTCCAGCCCTC
AGCAGTTTCTAGAGAACCATCAGATGTTTCCAGGGTGCCCCAAGGACCTGAAATGACCCTGTGCCTTATT
TGAACTAACCAATCAGTTCGCTTCTCGCTTCTGTTCGCGCGCTTCTGCTCCCCGAGCTCAATAAAAGAGC
CCACAACCCCTCACTCGGGGCGCCAGTCCTCCGATTGACTGAGTCGCCCGGGTACCCGTGTATCCAATAA
ACCCTCTTGCAGTTGCATCCGACTTGTGGTCTCGCTGTTCCTTGGGAGGGTCTCCTCTGAGTGATTGACT
ACCCGTCAGCGGGGGTCTTTCACATGCAGCATGTATCAAAATTAATTTGGTTTTTTTTCTTAAGTATTTA
CATTAAATGGCCATAGTTGCATTAATGAATCGGCCAACGCGCGGGGAGAGGCGGTTTGCGTATTGGGCGC
TCTTCCGCTTCCTCGCTCACTGACTCGCTGCGCTCGGTCGTTCGGCTGCGGCGAGCGGTATCAGCTCACT
CAAAGGCGGTAATACGGTTATCCACAGAATCAGGGGATAACGCAGGAAAGAACATGTGAGCAAAAGGCCA
GCAAAAGGCCAGGAACCGTAAAAAGGCCGCGTTGCTGGCGTTTTTCCATAGGCTCCGCCCCCCTGACGAG
CATCACAAAAATCGACGCTCAAGTCAGAGGTGGCGAAACCCGACAGGACTATAAAGATACCAGGCGTTTC
CCCCTGGAAGCTCCCTCGTGCGCTCTCCTGTTCCGACCCTGCCGCTTACCGGATACCTGTCCGCCTTTCT
CCCTTCGGGAAGCGTGGCGCTTTCTCATAGCTCACGCTGTAGGTATCTCAGTTCGGTGTAGGTCGTTCGC
TCCAAGCTGGGCTGTGTGCACGAACCCCCCGTTCAGCCCGACCGCTGCGCCTTATCCGGTAACTATCGTC
TTGAGTCCAACCCGGTAAGACACGACTTATCGCCACTGGCAGCAGCCACTGGTAACAGGATTAGCAGAGC
GAGGTATGTAGGCGGTGCTACAGAGTTCTTGAAGTGGTGGCCTAACTACGGCTACACTAGAAGAACAGTA
TTTGGTATCTGCGCTCTGCTGAAGCCAGTTACCTTCGGAAAAAGAGTTGGTAGCTCTTGATCCGGCAAAC
AAACCACCGCTGGTAGCGGTGGTTTTTTTGTTTGCAAGCAGCAGATTACGCGCAGAAAAAAAGGATCTCA
AGAAGATCCTTTGATCTTTTCTACGGGGTCTGACGCTCAGTGGAACGAAAACTCACGTTAAGGGATTTTG
GTCATGAGATTATCAAAAAGGATCTTCACCTAGATCCTTTTGCGGCCGCAAATCAATCTAAAGTATATAT
GAGTAAACTTGGTCTGACAGTTACCAATGCTTAATCAGTGAGGCACCTATCTCAGCGATCTGTCTATTTC
GTTCATCCATAGTTGCCTGACTCCCCGTCGTGTAGATAACTACGATACGGGAGGGCTTACCATCTGGCCC
CAGTGCTGCAATGATACCGCGAGACCCACGCTCACCGGCTCCAGATTTATCAGCAATAAACCAGCCAGCC
GGAAGGGCCGAGCGCAGAAGTGGTCCTGCAACTTTATCCGCCTCCATCCAGTCTATTAATTGTTGCCGGG
AAGCTAGAGTAAGTAGTTCGCCAGTTAATAGTTTGCGCAACGTTGTTGCCATTGCTACAGGCATCGTGGT
GTCACGCTCGTCGTTTGGTATGGCTTCATTCAGCTCCGGTTCCCAACGATCAAGGCGAGTTACATGATCC
CCCATGTTGTGCAAAAAAGCGGTTAGCTCCTTCGGTCCTCCGATCGTTGTCAGAAGTAAGTTGGCCGCAG
TGTTATCACTCATGGTTATGGCAGCACTGCATAATTCTCTTACTGTCATGCCATCCGTAAGATGCTTTTC
TGTGACTGGTGAGTACTCAACCAAGTCATTCTGAGAATAGTGTATGCGGCGACCGAGTTGCTCTTGCCCG
GCGTCAATACGGGATAATACCGCGCCACATAGCAGAACTTTAAAAGTGCTCATCATTGGAAAACGTTCTT
CGGGGCGAAAACTCTCAAGGATCTTACCGCTGTTGAGATCCAGTTCGATGTAACCCACTCGTGCACCCAA
CTGATCTTCAGCATCTTTTACTTTCACCAGCGTTTCTGGGTGAGCAAAAACAGGAAGGCAAAATGCCGCA
AAAAAGGGAATAAGGGCGACACGGAAATGTTGAATACTCATACTCTTCCTTTTTCAATATTATTGAAGCA
TTTATCAGGGTTATTGTCTCATGAGCGGATACATATTTGAATGTATTTAGAAAAATAAACAAATAGGGGT
TCCGCGCACATTTCCCCGAAAAGTGCCAC
