>Addgene plasmid #66944 | pCAS9-mCherry-HIST1H4C | addgene partial sequence | sequence record 123228 | mCherry-F 5'-ccccgtaatgcagaagaaga-3'
CGGATGTACCCCGAGGACGGCGCCCTGAAGGGCGAGATCAAGCAGAGGCTGAAGCTGAAGGACGGCGGCC
ACTACGACGCTGAGGTCAAGACCACCTACAAGGCCAAGAAGCCCGTGCAGCTGCCCGGCGCCTACAACGT
CAACATCAAGTTGGACATCACCTCCCACAACGAGGACTACACCATCGTGGAACAGTACGAACGCGCCGAG
GGCCGCCACTCCACCGGCGGCATGGACGAGCTGTACAAGGTCGCTACCATCGAGGGATCCGGAGAGGGCA
GAGGAAGTCTGCTAACATGCGGTGACGTCGAGGAGAATCCTGGCCCAATGGACAAGAAGTACAGCATCGG
CCTGGACATCGGCACCAACAGCGTGGGCTGGGCCGTGATCACCGACGAGTACAAGGTGCCCAGCAAGAAG
TTCAAGGTGCTGGGCAACACCGACCGCCACAGCATCAAGAAGAACCTGATCGGCGCCCTGCTGTTCGACA
GCGGCGAGACCGCCGAGGCCACCCGCCTGAAGCGCACCGCCCGCCGCCGCTACACCCGCCGCAAGAACCG
CATCTGCTACCTGCAGGAGATCTTCAGCAACGAGATGGCCAAGGTGGACGACAGCTTCTTCCACCGCCTG
GAGGAGAGCTTCCTGGTGGAGGAGGACAAGAAGCACGAGCGCCACCCCATCTTCGGCAACATCGTGGACG
AGGTGGCCTACCACGAGAAGTACCCCACCATCTACCACCTGCGCAAGAAGCTGGTGGACAGCACCGACAA
GGCCGACCTGCGCCTGATCTACCTGGCCCTGGCCCACATGATCAAGTTCCGCGGCCACTTCCTGATCGAG
GG
