>Addgene plasmid #66944 | pCAS9-mCherry-HIST1H4C | addgene partial sequence | sequence record 123230 | gag-F 5'-ccaacctttaacgtcggatg-3'
GGTCTTTTCACCTGGCCCGCATGGACACCCAGACCAGGTCCCCTACATCGTGACCTGGGAAGCCTTGGCT
TTTGACCCCCCTCCCTGGGTCAAGCCCTTTGTACACCCTAAGCCTCCGCCTCCTCTTCCTCCATCCGCCC
CGTCTCTCCCCCTTGAACCTCCTCGTTCGACCCCGCCTCGATCCTCCCTTTATCCAGCCCTCACTCCTTC
TCTAGGCGCCGGCCGGATCCGAGGGCCTATTTCCCATGATTCCTTCATATTTGCATATACNATACAAGGC
TGTTAGAGAGATAATTGGAATTAATTTGACTGTAAACACAAAGATATTAGTACAAAATACGTGACGTAGA
AAGTAATAATTTCTTGGGTAGTTTGCAGTTTTAAAATTATGTTTTAAAATGGACTATCATATGCTTACCG
TAACTTGAAAGTATTTCGATTTCTTGGCTTTATATATCTTGTGGAAAGGACGAAACACCGGGCGCACTCT
GTATGGCTTG
