>Addgene plasmid #66944 | pCAS9-mCherry-HIST1H4C | addgene partial sequence | sequence record 124137 | U6sponge-F 5'-GGACTATCATATGCTTACCGTAACTTGA-3'
TATCTTGTGGAAAGGACGAAACACCGGGCGCACTCTGTATGGCTTGTTTTAGAGCTAGAAATAGCAAGTT
AAAATAAGGCTAGTCCGTTATCAACTTGAAAAAGTGGCACCGAGTCGGTGCTTTTTTTCGAATTCCGATG
TACGGGCCAGATATACGCGTTGACATTGATTATTGTCTAGTTATTAATAGTAATCAATTACGGGGTCATT
AGTTCATAGCCCATATATGGAGTTCCGCGTTACATAACTTACGGTAAATGGCCCGCCTGGCTGACCGCCC
AACGACCCCCGCCCATTGACGTCAATAATGACGTATGTTCCCATAGTAACGCCAATAGGGACTTTCCATT
GACGTCAATGGGTGGAGTATTTACGGTAAACTGCCCACTTGGCAGTACATCAAGTGTATCATATGCCAAG
TACGCCCCCTATTGACGTCAATGACGGTAAATGGCCCGCCTGGCATTATGCCCAGTACATGACCTTATGG
GACTTTCCTACTTGGCAGTACATCTACGTATTAGTCATCGCTATTACCATGGTGATGCGGTTTTGGCAGT
ACATCAATGGGCGTGGATAGCGGTTTGACTCACGGGGATTTCCAAGTCTCCACCCCATTGACGTCAATGG
GAGTTTGTTTTGGCACCAAAATCAACGGGACTTTCCAAAATGTCGTAACAACTCCGCCCCATTGACGCAA
ATGGGCGGTAGGCGTGTACGGTGGGAGGTCTATATAAGCAGAGCTCTCTGGCTAACTAGAGAA
